Addgene plasmid #28235: pEGFP-C1-AR
Purpose: Mammalian expression of Androgen receptor fused to EGFP
Depositing lab: Michael Mancini. Publication: Polyglutamine-expanded androgen receptors form aggregates that sequester heat shock proteins, proteasome components and SRC-1, and are suppressed by the HDJ-2 chaperone. Stenoien DL, Cummings CJ, Adams HP, Mancini MG, Patel K, DeMartino GN, Marcelli M, Weigel NL, Mancini MA. Hum Mol Genet. 1999 May . 8(5):731-41. 10.1093/hmg/8.5.731 PubMed 10196362.
Backbone
  Vector backbone: pEGFP-C1
  Backbone manufacturer: Clontech
  Backbone size w/o insert (bp): 4731
  Vector type: Mammalian Expression
  Selectable markers: Neomycin (select with G418)
Growth in bacteria
  Bacterial resistance: Kanamycin, 50 μg/mL
  Growth temperature: 37°C
  Growth strain: DH5alpha
  Growth instructions: DH5 alpha, XL10 gold
  Copy number: High Copy
Gene/Insert
  Gene/Insert name: Androgen receptor
  Species: H. sapiens (human)
  Insert size (bp): 2760
  GenBank ID: NM_000044
  Entrez Gene: AR (a.k.a. AIS, AR8, DHTR, HUMARA, HYSP1, KD, NR3C4, SBMA, SMAX1, TFM)
  Promoter: CMV
  Tag / fusion protein: EGFP (N terminal on backbone)
  Cloning method: Restriction Enzyme; 5′ cloning site Kpn I (not destroyed); 3′ cloning site BamHI (destroyed during cloning)
  Sequencing primers: 5′ EGFP-C; 3′ SV40pA-R
Resource information
  A portion of this plasmid was derived from a plasmid made by: pCMV-AR
Terms and licenses: Academic/Nonprofit Terms; Industry Terms: Not Available to Industry
Depositor comments: Addgene's sequencing result indicates a loss of Q58 in the unstable poly-glutamine region. Our sequencing also shows that the BamHI site at the 3' end of the insert was destroyed. Please see our quality control sequence for the most accurate look at this region. Tilley, W.D., Marcelli, M., Wilson, J.D. and McPhaul, J.M. (1989) Characterization and cloning of a cDNA encoding the human androgen receptor. Proc. Natl Acad. Sci. USA, 86, 327–331
How to cite: pEGFP-C1-AR was a gift from Michael Mancini (Addgene plasmid # 28235 ; http://n2t.net/addgene:28235 ; RRID:Addgene_28235)
