[The description below was written by a language model from this plasmid's Addgene catalogue record and pLannotate feature annotations shown in this document.]
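Description:
pEGFP-C1-AR is a mammalian expression plasmid built on the Clontech pEGFP-C1 backbone. It produces the human androgen receptor (AR) as a fusion with EGFP at its N terminus. The sequenced record is about 7.9 kb. In it, the human cytomegalovirus immediate-early enhancer and promoter drive a single reading frame made up of EGFP, a short stretch of the remaining multiple cloning site as linker, and the roughly 2.76 kb AR coding sequence. An SV40 polyadenylation signal lies downstream. The insert was cloned between KpnI and BamHI sites and derives in part from an earlier pCMV-AR plasmid. Repository sequencing shows that the 3′ BamHI site was destroyed. It also shows that one glutamine (Q58) is missing from the unstable polyglutamine tract, so the repeat length differs slightly from the reference cDNA.

The plasmid is propagated in E. coli through a high-copy ColE1/pUC-type origin. It also carries an f1 origin, which allows single-stranded DNA production. A single Tn5 aminoglycoside phosphotransferase (NeoR/KanR) gene serves as the marker in both hosts. A bacterial promoter (annotated as the AmpR/bla promoter) expresses it for kanamycin selection in bacteria, and the SV40 enhancer/early promoter with an HSV TK poly(A) signal expresses it for G418 selection of stable mammalian lines. The short large T antigen, ble and bGH poly(A) fragments in the feature table appear to be partial annotation matches rather than functional elements.

The construct allows AR to be visualised by fluorescence in transfected mammalian cells. The associated study examined how polyglutamine-expanded androgen receptors form aggregates that sequester chaperones, proteasome components and coactivators.
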