Features (pLannotate 1.2.2; 15 found; start..end, strand, type, name):
     86..389     +  enhancer       CMV enhancer: human cytomegalovirus immediate early enhancer
    390..593     +  promoter       CMV promoter: human cytomegalovirus (CMV) immediate early promoter
    638..1354    +  CDS            EGFP: EGFP is a basic (constitutively fluorescent) green fluorescent protein published in 1996, derived from Aequorea victoria. It is reported to be a rapidly-maturing weak dimer with moderate acid sensitivity.
   1355..1405    +  misc_feature   MCS (fragment): multiple cloning site
   1406..4162    +  CDS            AR: ANDR_HUMAN - Also known as DHTR, NR3C4. Experimental evidence at protein level: Swiss-Prot protein existence level 1. [Isoform 4]: Lacks the C-terminal ligand-binding domain and may therefore constitutively activate the transcription of a specific set of genes independently of steroid hormones. From Homo sapiens (Human).
   4648..4732    +  CDS            large T antigen (fragment): large T antigen from SV40 (simian virus 40)
   4755..4876    +  polyA_signal   SV40 poly(A) signal: SV40 polyadenylation signal
   4910..5338    -  rep_origin     f1 ori (sequence partly withheld): f1 bacteriophage origin of replication; arrow indicates direction of (+) strand synthesis
   5365..5469    +  promoter       AmpR promoter: bla
   5471..5828    +  promoter       SV40 promoter: SV40 enhancer and early promoter
   5863..6657    +  CDS            NeoR/KanR: aminoglycoside phosphotransferase from Tn5; aph(3')-II (or nptII); confers resistance to neomycin, kanamycin, and G418 (Geneticin®)
   6678..6830    +  CDS            ble (fragment): BLE_KLEPN - Experimental evidence at protein level: Swiss-Prot protein existence level 1. Binding protein with a strong affinity to the bleomycin family of antibiotics. Binds to CL990; an antimitotic-antibiotic compound. From Klebsiella pneumoniae.
   6889..6936    +  polyA_signal   HSV TK poly(A) signal: herpes simplex virus thymidine kinase polyadenylation signal (Cole and Stacy, 1985)
   7027..7043    -  polyA_signal   bGH poly(A) signal (fragment): bovine growth hormone polyadenylation signal
   7265..7853    +  rep_origin     ori: high-copy-number ColE1/pMB1/pBR322/pUC origin of replication
>Addgene plasmid #28235 | pEGFP-C1-AR | addgene full sequence | sequence record 322482 | Addgene NGS Result
GGATAACCGTATTACCGCCATGCATTAGTTATTAATAGTAATCAATTACGGGGTCATTAGTTCATAGCCC
ATATATGGAGTTCCGCGTTACATAACTTACGGTAAATGGCCCGCCTGGCTGACCGCCCAACGACCCCCGC
CCATTGACGTCAATAATGACGTATGTTCCCATAGTAACGCCAATAGGGACTTTCCATTGACGTCAATGGG
TGGAGTATTTACGGTAAACTGCCCACTTGGCAGTACATCAAGTGTATCATATGCCAAGTACGCCCCCTAT
TGACGTCAATGACGGTAAATGGCCCGCCTGGCATTATGCCCAGTACATGACCTTATGGGACTTTCCTACT
TGGCAGTACATCTACGTATTAGTCATCGCTATTACCATGGTGATGCGGTTTTGGCAGTACATCAATGGGC
GTGGATAGCGGTTTGACTCACGGGGATTTCCAAGTCTCCACCCCATTGACGTCAATGGGAGTTTGTTTTG
GCACCAAAATCAACGGGACTTTCCAAAATGTCGTAACAACTCCGCCCCATTGACGCAAATGGGCGGTAGG
CGTGTACGGTGGGAGGTCTATATAAGCAGAGCTGGTTTAGTGAACCGTCAGATCCGCTAGCGCTACCGGT
CGCCACCATGGTGAGCAAGGGCGAGGAGCTGTTCACCGGGGTGGTGCCCATCCTGGTCGAGCTGGACGGC
GACGTAAACGGCCACAAGTTCAGCGTGTCCGGCGAGGGCGAGGGCGATGCCACCTACGGCAAGCTGACCC
TGAAGTTCATCTGCACCACCGGCAAGCTGCCCGTGCCCTGGCCCACCCTCGTGACCACCCTGACCTACGG
CGTGCAGTGCTTCAGCCGCTACCCCGACCACATGAAGCAGCACGACTTCTTCAAGTCCGCCATGCCCGAA
GGCTACGTCCAGGAGCGCACCATCTTCTTCAAGGACGACGGCAACTACAAGACCCGCGCCGAGGTGAAGT
TCGAGGGCGACACCCTGGTGAACCGCATCGAGCTGAAGGGCATCGACTTCAAGGAGGACGGCAACATCCT
GGGGCACAAGCTGGAGTACAACTACAACAGCCACAACGTCTATATCATGGCCGACAAGCAGAAGAACGGC
ATCAAGGTGAACTTCAAGATCCGCCACAACATCGAGGACGGCAGCGTGCAGCTCGCCGACCACTACCAGC
AGAACACCCCCATCGGCGACGGCCCCGTGCTGCTGCCCGACAACCACTACCTGAGCACCCAGTCCGCCCT
GAGCAAAGACCCCAACGAGAAGCGCGATCACATGGTCCTGCTGGAGTTCGTGACCGCCGCCGGGATCACT
CTCGGCATGGACGAGCTGTACAAGTCCGGACTCAGATCTCGAGCTCAAGCTTCGAATTCTGCAGTCGACG
GTACCATGGAAGTGCAGTTAGGGCTGGGAAGGGTCTACCCTCGGCCGCCGTCCAAGACCTACCGAGGAGC
TTTCCAGAATCTGTTCCAGAGCGTGCGCGAAGTGATCCAGAACCCGGGCCCCAGGCACCCAGAGGCCGCG
AGCGCAGCACCTCCCGGCGCCAGTTTGCTGCTGCTGCAGCAGCAGCAGCAGCAGCAGCAGCAGCAGCAGC
AGCAGCAGCAGCAGCAGCAGCAGCAGCAGCAAGAGACTAGCCCCAGGCAGCAGCAGCAGCAGCAGGGTGA
GGATGGTTCTCCCCAAGCCCATCGTAGAGGCCCCACAGGCTACCTGGTCCTGGATGAGGAACAGCAACCT
TCACAGCCGCAGTCGGCCCTGGAGTGCCACCCCGAGAGAGGTTGCGTCCCAGAGCCTGGAGCCGCCGTGG
CCGCCAGCAAGGGGCTGCCGCAGCAGCTGCCAGCACCTCCGGACGAGGATGACTCAGCTGCCCCATCCAC
GTTGTCCCTGCTGGGCCCCACTTTCCCCGGCTTAAGCAGCTGCTCCGCTGACCTTAAAGACATCCTGAGC
GAGGCCAGCACCATGCAACTCCTTCAGCAACAGCAGCAGGAAGCAGTATCCGAAGGCAGCAGCAGCGGGA
GAGCGAGGGAGGCCTCGGGGGCTCCCACTTCCTCCAAGGACAATTACTTAGGGGGCACTTCGACCATTTC
TGACAACGCCAAGGAGTTGTGTAAGGCAGTGTCGGTGTCCATGGGCCTGGGTGTGGAGGCGTTGGAGCAT
CTGAGTCCAGGGGAACAGCTTCGGGGGGATTGCATGTACGCCCCACTTTTGGGAGTTCCACCCGCTGTGC
GTCCCACTCCTTGTGCCCCATTGGCCGAATGCAAAGGTTCTCTGCTAGACGACAGCGCAGGCAAGAGCAC
TGAAGATACTGCTGAGTATTCCCCTTTCAAGGGAGGTTACACCAAAGGGCTAGAAGGCGAGAGCCTAGGC
TGCTCTGGCAGCGCTGCAGCAGGGAGCTCCGGGACACTTGAACTGCCGTCTACCCTGTCTCTCTACAAGT
CCGGAGCACTGGACGAGGCAGCTGCGTACCAGAGTCGCGACTACTACAACTTTCCACTGGCTCTGGCCGG
ACCGCCGCCCCCTCCGCCGCCTCCCCATCCCCACGCTCGCATCAAGCTGGAGAACCCGCTGGACTACGGC
AGCGCCTGGGCGGCTGCGGCGGCGCAGTGCCGCTATGGGGACCTGGCGAGCCTGCATGGCGCGGGTGCAG
CGGGACCCGGTTCTGGGTCACCCTCAGCCGCCGCTTCCTCATCCTGGCACACTCTCTTCACAGCCGAAGA
AGGCCAGTTGTATGGACCGTGTGGTGGTGGTGGGGGTGGTGGCGGCGGCGGCGGCGGCGGCGGCGGCGGC
GGCGGCGGCGGCGGCGGCGGCGAGGCGGGAGCTGTAGCCCCCTACGGCTACACTCGGCCCCCTCAGGGGC
TGGCGGGCCAGGAAAGCGACTTCACCGCACCTGATGTGTGGTACCCTGGCGGCATGGTGAGCAGAGTGCC
CTATCCCAGTCCCACTTGTGTCAAAAGCGAAATGGGCCCCTGGATGGATAGCTACTCCGGACCTTACGGG
GACATGCGTTTGGAGACTGCCAGGGACCATGTTTTGCCCATTGACTATTACTTTCCACCCCAGAAGACCT
GCCTGATCTGTGGAGATGAAGCTTCTGGGTGTCACTATGGAGCTCTCACATGTGGAAGCTGCAAGGTCTT
CTTCAAAAGAGCCGCTGAAGGGAAACAGAAGTACCTGTGCGCCAGCAGAAATGATTGCACTATTGATAAA
TTCCGAAGGAAAAATTGTCCATCTTGTCGTCTTCGGAAATGTTATGAAGCAGGGATGACTCTGGGAGCCC
GGAAGCTGAAGAAACTTGGTAATCTGAAACTACAGGAGGAAGGAGAGGCTTCCAGCACCACCAGCCCCAC
TGAGGAGACAACCCAGAAGCTGACAGTGTCACACATTGAAGGCTATGAATGTCAGCCCATCTTTCTGAAT
GTCCTGGAAGCCATTGAGCCAGGTGTAGTGTGTGCTGGACACGACAACAACCAGCCCGACTCCTTTGCAG
CCTTGCTCTCTAGCCTCAATGAACTGGGAGAGAGACAGCTTGTACACGTGGTCAAGTGGGCCAAGGCCTT
GCCTGGCTTCCGCAACTTACACGTGGACGACCAGATGGCTGTCATTCAGTACTCCTGGATGGGGCTCATG
GTGTTTGCCATGGGCTGGCGATCCTTCACCAATGTCAACTCCAGGATGCTCTACTTCGCCCCTGATCTGG
TTTTCAATGAGTACCGCATGCACAAGTCCCGGATGTACAGCCAGTGTGTCCGAATGAGGCACCTCTCTCA
AGAGTTTGGATGGCTCCAAATCACCCCCCAGGAATTCCTGTGCATGAAAGCACTGCTACTCTTCAGCATT
ATTCCAGTGGATGGGCTGAAAAATCAAAAATTCTTTGATGAACTTCGAATGAACTACATCAAGGAACTCG
ATCGTATCATTGCATGCAAAAGAAAAAATCCCACATCCTGCTCAAGACGCTTCTACCAGCTCACCAAGCT
CCTGGACTCCGTGCAGCCTATTGCGAGAGAGCTGCATCAGTTCACTTTTGACCTGCTAATCAAGTCACAC
ATGGTGAGCGTGGACTTTCCGGAAATGATGGCAGAGATCATCTCTGTGCAAGTGCCCAAGATCCTTTCTG
GGAAAGTCAAGCCCATCTATTTCCACACCCAGTGAAGCATTGGAAACCCTATTTCCCCACCCCAGCTCAT
GCCCCCTTTCAGATGTCTTCTGCCTGTTATAACTCTGCACTACTCCTCTGCAGTGCCTTGGGGAATTTCC
TCTATTGATGTACAGTCTGTCATGAACATGTTCCTGAATTCTATTTGCTGGGCTTTTTTTTTCTCTTTCT
CTCCTTTCTTTTTCTTCTTCCCTCCCTATCTAACCCTCCCATGGCACCTTCAGACTTTGCTTCCCATTGT
GGCTCCTATCTGTGTTTTGAATGGTGTTGTATGCCTTTAAATCTGTGATGATCCTCATATGGCCCAGTGT
CAAGTTGTGCTTGTTTACAGCACTACTCTGTGCCAGCCACACAAACGTTTACTTATCTTATGCCACGGGA
AGTTTAGAGAGCTAAGATTATCTGGGGAAATCAAAACAAAAACAAGCAAACAAAAAAAAAAGAAAAACGG
AATTCAGATCCACCGGATCTAGATAACTGATCATAATCAGCCATACCACATTTGTAGAGGTTTTACTTGC
TTTAAAAAACCTCCCACACCTCCCCCTGAACCTGAAACATAAAATGAATGCAATTGTTGTTGTTAACTTG
TTTATTGCAGCTTATAATGGTTACAAATAAAGCAATAGCATCACAAATTTCACAAATAAAGCATTTTTTT
CACTGCATTCTAGTTGTGGTTTGTCCAAACTCATCAATGTATCTTAACGCGTAAATTGTAAGCGTTAATA
TTTTGTTAAAATTCGCGTTAAATTTTTGTTAAATCAGCTCATTTTTTAACCAATAGGCCGAAATCGGCAA
AATCCCTTATAAATCAAAAGAATAGACCGAGATAGGGT
[37 nt withheld, positions 5009-5045]
AAAGAACGTGGACTCCAACGTCAAAGG
[49 nt withheld, positions 5073-5121]
T
[91 nt withheld, positions 5123-5213]
G
[124 nt withheld, positions 5215-5338]
CAGGTGGCACTTTTCGGGGAAATGTGCGCGGAACCCCTATTTGTTTATTTTTCTAAATACATTCAAATAT
GTATCCGCTCATGAGACAATAACCCTGATAAATGCTTCAATAATATTGAAAAAGGAAGAGTCCTGAGGCG
GAAAGAACCAGCTGTGGAATGTGTGTCAGTTAGGGTGTGGAAAGTCCCCAGGCTCCCCAGCAGGCAGAAG
TATGCAAAGCATGCATCTCAATTAGTCAGCAACCAGGTGTGGAAAGTCCCCAGGCTCCCCAGCAGGCAGA
AGTATGCAAAGCATGCATCTCAATTAGTCAGCAACCATAGTCCCGCCCCTAACTCCGCCCATCCCGCCCC
TAACTCCGCCCAGTTCCGCCCATTCTCCGCCCCATGGCTGACTAATTTTTTTTATTTATGCAGAGGCCGA
GGCCGCCTCGGCCTCTGAGCTATTCCAGAAGTAGTGAGGAGGCTTTTTTGGAGGCCTAGGCTTTTGCAAA
GATCGATCAAGAGACAGGATGAGGATCGTTTCGCATGATTGAACAAGATGGATTGCACGCAGGTTCTCCG
GCCGCTTGGGTGGAGAGGCTATTCGGCTATGACTGGGCACAACAGACAATCGGCTGCTCTGATGCCGCCG
TGTTCCGGCTGTCAGCGCAGGGGCGCCCGGTTCTTTTTGTCAAGACCGACCTGTCCGGTGCCCTGAATGA
ACTGCAAGACGAGGCAGCGCGGCTATCGTGGCTGGCCACGACGGGCGTTCCTTGCGCAGCTGTGCTCGAC
GTTGTCACTGAAGCGGGAAGGGACTGGCTGCTATTGGGCGAAGTGCCGGGGCAGGATCTCCTGTCATCTC
ACCTTGCTCCTGCCGAGAAAGTATCCATCATGGCTGATGCAATGCGGCGGCTGCATACGCTTGATCCGGC
TACCTGCCCATTCGACCACCAAGCGAAACATCGCATCGAGCGAGCACGTACTCGGATGGAAGCCGGTCTT
GTCGATCAGGATGATCTGGACGAAGAGCATCAGGGGCTCGCGCCAGCCGAACTGTTCGCCAGGCTCAAGG
CGAGCATGCCCGACGGCGAGGATCTCGTCGTGACCCATGGCGATGCCTGCTTGCCGAATATCATGGTGGA
AAATGGCCGCTTTTCTGGATTCATCGACTGTGGCCGGCTGGGTGTGGCGGACCGCTATCAGGACATAGCG
TTGGCTACCCGTGATATTGCTGAAGAGCTTGGCGGCGAATGGGCTGACCGCTTCCTCGTGCTTTACGGTA
TCGCCGCTCCCGATTCGCAGCGCATCGCCTTCTATCGCCTTCTTGACGAGTTCTTCTGAGCGGGACTCTG
GGGTTCGAAATGACCGACCAAGCGACGCCCAACCTGCCATCACGAGATTTCGATTCCACCGCCGCCTTCT
ATGAAAGGTTGGGCTTCGGAATCGTTTTCCGGGACGCCGGCTGGATGATCCTCCAGCGCGGGGATCTCAT
GCTGGAGTTCTTCGCCCACCCTAGGGGGAGGCTAACTGAAACACGGAAGGAGACAATACCGGAAGGAACC
CGCGCTATGACGGCAATAAAAAGACAGAATAAAACGCACGGTGTTGGGTCGTTTGTTCATAAACGCGGGG
TTCGGTCCCAGGGCTGGCACTCTGTCGATACCCCACCGAGACCCCATTGGGGCCAATACGCCCGCGTTTC
TTCCTTTTCCCCACCCCACCCCCCAAGTTCGGGTGAAGGCCCAGGGCTCGCAGCCAACGTCGGGGCGGCA
GGCCCTGCCATAGCCTCAGGTTACTCATATATACTTTAGATTGATTTAAAACTTCATTTTTAATTTAAAA
GGATCTAGGTGAAGATCCTTTTTGATAATCTCATGACCAAAATCCCTTAACGTGAGTTTTCGTTCCACTG
AGCGTCAGACCCCGTAGAAAAGATCAAAGGATCTTCTTGAGATCCTTTTTTTCTGCGCGTAATCTGCTGC
TTGCAAACAAAAAAACCACCGCTACCAGCGGTGGTTTGTTTGCCGGATCAAGAGCTACCAACTCTTTTTC
CGAAGGTAACTGGCTTCAGCAGAGCGCAGATACCAAATACTGTTCTTCTAGTGTAGCCGTAGTTAGGCCA
CCACTTCAAGAACTCTGTAGCACCGCCTACATACCTCGCTCTGCTAATCCTGTTACCAGTGGCTGCTGCC
AGTGGCGATAAGTCGTGTCTTACCGGGTTGGACTCAAGACGATAGTTACCGGATAAGGCGCAGCGGTCGG
GCTGAACGGGGGGTTCGTGCACACAGCCCAGCTTGGAGCGAACGACCTACACCGAACTGAGATACCTACA
GCGTGAGCTATGAGAAAGCGCCACGCTTCCCGAAGGGAGAAAGGCGGACAGGTATCCGGTAAGCGGCAGG
GTCGGAACAGGAGAGCGCACGAGGGAGCTTCCAGGGGGAAACGCCTGGTATCTTTATAGTCCTGTCGGGT
TTCGCCACCTCTGACTTGAGCGTCGATTTTTGTGATGCTCGTCAGGGGGGCGGAGCCTATGGAAAAACGC
CAGCAACGCGGCCTTTTTACGGTTCCTGGCCTTTTGCTGGCCTTTTGCTCACATGTTCTTTCCTGCGTTA
TCCCCTGATTCTGT
