>Addgene plasmid #28235 | pEGFP-C1-AR | addgene partial sequence | sequence record 63375 | CMV-F 5'-CGCAAATGGGCGGTAGGCGTG-3'
GCAGAGCTGGTTTAGTGAACCGTCAGATCCGCTAGCGCTACCGGTCGCCACCATGGTGAGCAAGGGCGAG
GAGCTGTTCACCGGGGTGGTGCCCATCCTGGTCGAGCTGGACGGCGACGTAAACGGCCACAAGTTCAGCG
TGTCCGGCGAGGGCGAGGGCGATGCCACCTACGGCAAGCTGACCCTGAAGTTCATCTGCACCACCGGCAA
GCTGCCCGTGCCCTGGCCCACCCTCGTGACCACCCTGACCTACGGCGTGCAGTGCTTCAGCCGCTACCCC
GACCACATGAAGCAGCACGACTTCTTCAAGTCCGCCATGCCCGAAGGCTACGTCCAGGAGCGCACCATCT
TCTTCAAGGACGACGGCAACTACAAGACCCGCGCCGAGGTGAAGTTCGAGGGCGACACCCTGGTGAACCG
CATCGAGCTGAAGGGCATCGACTTCAAGGAGGACGGCAACATCCTGGGGCACAAGCTGGAGTACAACTAC
AACAGCCACAACGTCTATATCATGGCCGACAAGCAGAAGAACGGCATCAAGGTGAACTTCAAGATCCGCC
ACAACATCGAGGACGGCAGCGTGCAGCTCGCCGACCACTACCAGCAGAACACCCCCATCGGCGACGGCCC
CGTGCTGCTGCCCGACAACCACTACCTGAGCACCCAGTCCGCCCTGAGCAAAGACCCCAACGAGAAGCGC
GATCACATGGTCCTGCTGGAGTTCGTGACCGCCGCCGGGATCACTCTCGGCATGGACGAGCTGTACAAGT
CCGGACTCAGATCTCGAGCTCAAGCTTCGAATTCTGCAGTCGACGGTACCATGG
