>Addgene plasmid #28235 | pEGFP-C1-AR | addgene partial sequence | sequence record 128155 | EGFP-C 5'-CATGGTCCTGCTGGAGTTCGTG-3'
AGTCCGGACTCAGATCTCGAGCTCAAGCTTCGAATTCTGCAGTCGACGGTACCATGGAAGTGCAGTTAGG
GCTGGGAAGGGTCTACCCTCGGCCGCCGTCCAAGACCTACCGAGGAGCTTTCCAGAATCTGTTCCAGAGC
GTGCGCGAAGTGATCCAGAACCCGGGCCCCAGGCACCCAGAGGCCGCGAGCGCAGCACCTCCCGGCGCCA
GTTTGCTGCTGCTGCAGCAGCAGCAGCAGCAGCAGCAGCAGCAGCAGCAGCAGCAGCAGCAGCAGCAGCA
GCAGCAGCAAGAGACTAGCCCCAGGCAGCAGCAGCAGCAGCAGGGTGAGGATGGTTCTCCCCAAGCCCAT
CGTAGAGGCCCCACAGGCTACCTGGTCCTGGATGAGGAACAGCAACCTTCACAGCCGCAGTCGGCCCTGG
AGTGCCACCCCGAGAGAGGTTGCGTCCCAGAGCCTGGAGCCGCCGTGGCCGCCAGCAAGGGGCTGCCGCA
GCAGCTGCCAGCACCTCCGGACGAGGATGACTCAGCTGCCCCATCCACGTTGTCCCTGCTGGGCCCCACT
TTCCCCGGCTTAAGCAGCTGCTCCGCTGACCTTAAAGACATCCTGAGCGAGGCCAGCACCATGCAACTCC
TTCAGCAACAGCAGCAGGAAGCAGTATCCGAAGGCAGCAGCAGCGGGAGAGCGAGGGAGGCCTCGGGGGC
TCCCACTTCCTCCAAGGACAATTACTTAGGGGGCACTTCGACCATTTCTGACAACGCCAAGGAGTTGTGT
AAGGCAGTGTCGGTGTCCATGGGCCTGGGTGTGGAGGCGTTGGAGCATCTGAGTCCAGGGGAACAGCTTC
GGGGGGATTGCATGTACGCCCCACTTTT
