>Addgene plasmid #28235 | pEGFP-C1-AR | addgene partial sequence | sequence record 128158 | SV40pA-R 5'-GAAATTTGTGATGCTATTGC-3'
ACAACAATTGCATTCATTTTATGTTTCAGGTTCAGGGGGAGGTGTGGGAGGTTTTTTAAAGCAAGTAAAA
CCTCTACAAATGTGGTATGGCTGATTATGATCAGTTATCTAGATCCGGTGGATCTGAATTCCGTTTTTCT
TTTTTTTTTGTTTGCTTGTTTTTGTTTTGATTTCCCCAGATAATCTTAGCTCTCTAAACTTCCCGTGGCA
TAAGATAAGTAAACGTTTGTGTGGCTGGCACAGAGTAGTGCTGTAAACAAGCACAACTTGACACTGGGCC
ATATGAGGATCATCACAGATTTAAAGGCATACAACACCATTCAAAACACAGATAGGAGCCACAATGGGAA
GCAAAGTCTGAAGGTGCCATGGGAGGGTTAGATAGGGAGGGAAGAAGAAAAAGAAAGGAGAGAAAGAGAA
AAAAAAAGCCCAGCAAATAGAATTCAGGAACATGTTCATGACAGACTGTACATCAATAGAGGAAATTCCC
CAAGGCACTGCAGAGGAGTAGTGCAGAGTTATAACAGGCAGAAGACATCTGAAAGGGGGCATGAGCTGGG
GTGGGGAAATAGGGTTTCCAATGCTTCACTGGGTGTGGAAATAGATGGGCTTGACTTTCCCAGAAAGGAT
CTTGGGCACTTGCACAGAGATGATCTCTGCCATCATTTCCGGAAAGTCCACGCTCACCATGTGTGACTTG
ATTAGCAGGTCAAAAGTGAACTGATGCAGCTCTCTCGCAATAGGCTGCACGGAGTCCAGGAGCTTGGTGA
GCTGGTAGAAGCGTCTTGAGCAGGATGTGGG
